Addgene plasmid #49360: pRF-HapR
Depositing lab: Christopher Voigt. Depositing organization: Massachusetts Institute of Technology. Publication: Genomic mining of prokaryotic repressors for orthogonal logic gates. Stanton BC, Nielsen AA, Tamsir A, Clancy K, Peterson T, Voigt CA. Nat Chem Biol. 2013 Dec 8. doi: 10.1038/nchembio.1411. PubMed 24316737.
Backbone
  Vector backbone: pEXT20
  Vector type: Bacterial Expression, Synthetic Biology
Growth in bacteria
  Bacterial resistance: Ampicillin, 100 μg/mL
  Growth temperature: 37°C
  Growth strain: DH10B
  Copy number: Low Copy
Gene/Insert
  Gene/Insert name: HapR repressor
  Species: Vibrio cholerae
  Cloning method: Ligation Independent Cloning
  Sequencing primers: 5′ NA; 3′ EGFP-N
Terms and licenses: Academic/Nonprofit Terms; Industry Terms: Not Available to Industry
Depositor comments: Plasmid also contains YFP reporter (whose expression is controlled by a constitutive promoter containing an operator site for the indicated repressor).
How to cite: pRF-HapR was a gift from Christopher Voigt (Addgene plasmid # 49360 ; http://n2t.net/addgene:49360 ; RRID:Addgene_49360)
