[The description below was written by a language model from this plasmid's Addgene catalogue record and pLannotate feature annotations shown in this document.]
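Description:
pRF-HapR is a bacterial expression and synthetic-biology plasmid built on the pEXT20 backbone that combines a repressor and its matching reporter on one molecule. It is propagated in E. coli under ampicillin selection (β-lactamase with its own promoter) and is catalogued as low copy. The annotated sequence shows an intact p15A origin, which is the likely functional replicon, plus an f1 phage origin. Short fragments of a ColE1-type origin, RSF origin, bom site, and chloramphenicol and tetracycline resistance genes also appear, and these look like cloning remnants rather than working parts.

The payload is the Vibrio cholerae HapR repressor. The automated annotation labels this roughly 600 bp coding sequence as Vibrio harveyi LuxR, to which HapR is homologous, so that label most likely marks the HapR insert. It sits downstream of a tac promoter with a symmetric lac operator, and the plasmid carries lacI with its promoter, so repressor expression should be IPTG-inducible. rrnB T1 and T7Te terminators insulate this unit from the EYFP gene that follows. According to the depositor, YFP is driven by a constitutive promoter containing an operator for HapR; that promoter is not annotated in the feature table. Inducing HapR should therefore lower fluorescence, giving a measurable response function for the repressor–promoter pair. An Aliivibrio fischeri luxR gene is also annotated, but the record does not state its role.

The associated work concerned mining prokaryotic repressors to build orthogonal genetic logic gates, which fits the use of this plasmid to characterise HapR repression and its cross-reactivity.
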