Features (pLannotate 1.2.2; 22 found; start..end, strand, type, name):
     91..206     +  ncRNA          5S rRNA: Accession: RF00001 - 5S ribosomal RNA
    210..296     +  terminator     rrnB T1 terminator: Escherichia coli rrnB; transcription terminator T1 from the E. coli rrnB gene
    388..415     +  terminator     rrnB T2 terminator: transcription terminator T2 from the E. coli rrnB gene
    434..523     +  promoter       AmpR promoter: bla
    526..1386    +  CDS            AmpR: β-lactamase; bla; confers resistance to ampicillin, carbenicillin, and related antibiotics
   1428..1883    +  rep_origin     f1 ori (sequence partly withheld): f1 bacteriophage origin of replication; arrow indicates direction of (+) strand synthesis
   1994..2227    +  rep_origin     ori (fragment): high-copy-number ColE1/pMB1/pBR322/pUC origin of replication
   2438..2583    -  CDS            CmR (fragment): chloramphenicol acetyltransferase; cat; confers resistance to chloramphenicol
   2585..2606    +  misc_feature   bom (fragment): basis of mobility region from pBR322
   2705..2760    -  rep_origin     RSF ori (fragment): Plasmids containing the RSF 1030 origin of replication can be propagated in E. coli cells that contain additional plasmids with compatible origins.
   2848..3393    -  rep_origin     p15A ori: Plasmids containing the medium-copy-number p15A origin of replication can be propagated in E. coli cells that contain a second plasmid with the ColE1 origin.
   3426..3546    -  CDS            TcR (fragment): tetracycline efflux protein; tet; confers resistance to tetracycline
   3556..3574    +  promoter       tet promoter (fragment): E. coli promoter for tetracycline efflux protein gene
   3670..4419    -  CDS            luxR: LUXR_ALIFS - Experimental evidence at protein level: Swiss-Prot protein existence level 1. Transcriptional activator of the bioluminescence operon. Binds to the OHHL autoinducer. From Aliivibrio fischeri (Vibrio fischeri).
   4462..5541    -  CDS            lacI: LACI_ECOLI - Experimental evidence at protein level: Swiss-Prot protein existence level 1. Repressor of the lactose operon. Binds allolactose as an inducer. From Escherichia coli (strain K12).
   5542..5615    -  promoter       lacI promoter (fragment): lacI
   5676..5704    +  promoter       tac promoter: strong E. coli promoter; hybrid between the trp and lac UV5 promoters
   5710..5729    -  protein_bind   lac operator (symmetric): The lac repressor binds to the lac operator to inhibit transcription in E. coli. This inhibition can be relieved by adding lactose or isopropyl-β-D-thiogalactopyranoside (IPTG). The symmetric lac operator was optimized for tight binding of lac repressor. lac repressor encoded by lacI
   5763..6365    +  CDS            luxR: LUXR_VIBHA - Experimental evidence at protein level: Swiss-Prot protein existence level 1. Regulatory protein of bacterial bioluminescence. It probably binds the autoinducer molecule and potentiates the transcription of the bioluminescence operon. From Vibrio harveyi (Beneckea harveyi).
   6398..6469    +  terminator     rrnB T1 terminator: transcription terminator T1 from the E. coli rrnB gene
   6485..6512    +  terminator     T7Te terminator: phage T7 early transcription terminator
   6611..7330    +  CDS            EYFP: enhanced YFP mammalian codon-optimized
>Addgene plasmid #49360 | pRF-HapR | depositor full sequence | sequence record 73311 | Full Sequence
TAAGCTTGGCTGTTTTGGCGGATGAGAGAAGATTTTCAGCCTGATACAGATTAAATCAGAACGCAGAAGC
GGTCTGATAAAACAGAATTTGCCTGGCGGCAGTAGCGCGGTGGTCCCACCTGACCCCATGCCGAACTCAG
AAGTGAAACGCCGTAGCGCCGATGGTAGTGTGGGGTCTCCCCATGCGAGAGTAGGGAACTGCCAGGCATC
AAATAAAACGAAAGGCTCAGTCGAAAGACTGGGCCTTTCGTTTTATCTGTTGTTTGTCGGTGAACGCTCT
CCTGAGTAGGACAAATCCGCCGGGAGCGGATTTGAACGTTGCGAAGCAACGGCCCGGAGGGTGGCGGGCA
GGACGCCCGCCATAAACTGCCAGGCATCAAATTAAGCAGAAGGCCATCCTGACGGATGGCCTTTTTGCGT
TTCTACAAACTCTTTTGTTTATTTTTCTAAATACATTCAAATATGTATCCGCTCATGAGACAATAACCCT
GATAAATGCTTCAATAATATTGAAAAAGGAAGACTATGAGTATTCAACATTTCCGTGTCGCCCTTATTCC
CTTTTTTGCGGCATTTTGCCTTCCTGTTTTTGCTCACCCAGAAACGCTGGTGAAAGTAAAAGATGCTGAA
GATCAGTTGGGTGCACGAGTGGGTTACATCGAACTGGATCTCAACAGCGGTAAGATCCTTGAGAGTTTTC
GCCCCGAAGAACGTTTTCCAATGATGAGCACTTTTAAAGTTCTGCTATGTGGCGCGGTATTATCCCGTGT
TGACGCCGGGCAAGAGCAACTCGGTCGCCGCATACACTATTCTCAGAATGACTTGGTTGAGTACTCACCA
GTCACAGAAAAGCATCTTACGGATGGCATGACAGTAAGAGAATTATGCAGTGCTGCCATAACCATGAGTG
ATAACACTGCGGCCAACTTACTTCTGACAACGATCGGAGGACCGAAGGAGCTAACCGCTTTTTTGCACAA
CATGGGGGATCATGTAACTCGCCTTGATCGTTGGGAACCGGAGCTGAATGAAGCCATACCAAACGACGAG
CGTGACACCACGATGCCTGCAGCAATGGCAACAACGTTGCGCAAACTATTAACTGGCGAACTACTTACTC
TAGCTTCCCGGCAACAATTAATAGACTGGATGGAGGCGGATAAAGTTGCAGGACCACTTCTGCGCTCGGC
CCTTCCGGCTGGCTGGTTTATTGCTGATAAATCTGGAGCCGGTGAGCGTGGGTCTCGCGGTATCATTGCA
GCACTGGGGCCAGATGGTAAGCCCTCCCGTATCGTAGTTATCTACACGACGGGGAGTCAGGCAACTATGG
ATGAACGAAATAGACAGATCGCTGAGATAGGTGCCTCACTGATTAAGCATTGGTAACTGTCAGACCAAGT
TTACTCATATATACTTTAGATTGATT
[125 nt withheld, positions 1427-1551]
C
[141 nt withheld, positions 1553-1693]
CCTTTGACGTTGGAGTCCACGTTCTTTAATAGTGGACTCTTGTTCCAAACTTGAACAACACTCAACCCTA
TCTCGGGCTATTCTTTTGATTTATAAGGGATTTTGCCGATTTCGGCCTATTGGTTAAAAAATGAGCTGAT
TTAACAAAAATTTAACGCGAATTTTAACAAAATATTAACGTTTACAATTTAAAAGGATCTAGGTGAAGAT
CCTTTTTGATAATCTCATGACCAAAATCCCTTAACGTGAGTTTTCGTTCCACTGAGCGTCAGACCCCGTA
GAAAAGATCAAAGGATCTTCTTGAGATCCTTTTTTTCTGCGCGTAATCTGCTGCTTGCAAACAAAAAAAC
CACCGCTACCAGCGGTGGTTTGTTTGCCGGATCAAGAGCTACCAACTCTTTTTCCGAAGGTAACTGGCTT
CAGCAGAGCGCAGATACCAAATACTGTCCTTCTAGTGTAGCCGTAGTTAGGCCACCACTTCAAGAACTCT
GTAGCACCGCCTACATACCTCGCTCTGCTAATCCTGTTACCAGTCAGGCATTTGAGAAGCACACGGTCAC
ACTGCTTCCGGTAGTCAATAAACCGGTAAACCAGCAATAGACATAAGCGGCTATTTAACGACCCTGCCCT
GAACCGACGACCGGGTCGAATTTGCTTTCGAATTTCTGCCATTCATCCGCTTATTATCACTTATTCAGGC
GTAGCACCAGGCGTTTAAGGGCACCAATAACTGCCTTAAAAAAATTACGCCCCGCCCTGCCACTCATCGC
AGTACTGTTGTAATTCATTAAGCATTCTGCCGACATGGAAGCCATCACAGACGGCATGATGAACCTGAAT
CGCCAGCGGCATCAGCACCTTGTCGCCTTGCGTATAATATTTGCCCATGGCTAGCGGAGTGTATACTGGC
TTACTATGTTGGCACTGATGAGGGTGTCAGTGAAGTGCTTCATGTGGCAGGAGAAAAAAGGCTGCACCGG
TGCGTCAGCAGAATATGTGATACAGGATATATTCCGCTTCCTCGCTCACTGACTCGCTACGCTCGGTCGT
TCGACTGCGGCGAGCGGAAATGGCTTACGAACGGGGCGGAGATTTCCTGGAAGATGCCAGGAAGATACTT
AACAGGGAAGTGAGAGGGCCGCGGCAAAGCCGTTTTTCCATAGGCTCCGCCCCCCTGACAAGCATCACGA
AATCTGACGCTCAAATCAGTGGTGGCGAAACCCGACAGGACTATAAAGATACCAGGCGTTTCCCCCTGGC
GGCTCCCTCGTGCGCTCTCCTGTTCCTGCCTTTCGGTTTACCGGTGTCATTCCGCTGTTATGGCCGCGTT
TGTCTCATTCCACGCCTGACACTCAGTTCCGGGTAGGCAGTTCGCTCCAAGCTGGACTGTATGCACGAAC
CCCCCGTTCAGTCCGACCGCTGCGCCTTATCCGGTAACTATCGTCTTGAGTCCAACCCGGAAAGACATGC
AAAAGCACCACTGGCAGCAGCCACTGGTAATTGATTTAGAGGAGTTAGTCTTGAAGTCATGCGCCGGTTA
AGGCTAAACTGAAAGGACAAGTTTTGGTGACTGCGCTCCTCCAAGCCAGTTACCTCGGTTCAAAGAGTTG
GTAGCTCAGAGAACCTTCGAAAAACCGCCCTGCAAGGCGGTTTTTTCGTTTTCAGAGCAAGAGATTACGC
GCAGACCAAAACGATCTCAAGAAGATCATCTTATTAATCAGATAAAATATTTGCTCATGAGCCCGAAGTG
GCGAGCCCGATCTTCCCCATCGGTGATGTCGGCGATATAGGCGCCAGCAACCGCACCTGTGGCGCCGGTG
ATGCCGGCCACGATGCGTCCGGCGTAGAGGATCTGCTCATGTTTGACAGCTTATCATCGATGCATAATGT
GCCTGTCAAATGGACGAAGCAGGGATTCTGCAAACCCTATGCTACTCCCTCGAGCCGTCAATTGTCTGAT
TCGTTACCAATTATTAATTTTTAAAGTATGGGCAATCAATTGCTCCTGTTAAAATTGCTTTAGAAATACT
TTGGCAGCGGTTTGTTGTATTGAGTTTCATTTGCGCATTGGTTAAATGGAAAGTGACAGTACGCTCACTG
CAACCTAATATTTTTGAAATATCCCAAGAGCTTTTTCCTTCGCATGCCCACGCTAAACATTCTTTTTCTC
TTTTGGTTAAATCGTTGTTTGATTTATTATTTGCTATATTTATTTTTCGATAATTATCAACTAGAGAAGG
AACAATTAATGGTATGTTCATACACGCATGTAAAAATAAACTATCTATATAGTTGTCTTTTTCTGAATGT
GCAAAACTAAGCATTCCGAAGCCATTGTTAGCCGTATGAATAGGGAAACTAAACCCAGTGATAAGACCTG
ATGTTTTCGCTTCTTTAATTACATTTGGAGATTTTTTATTTACAGCATTGTTTTCAAATATATTCCAATT
AATTGGTGAATGATTGGAGTTAGAATAATCTACTATAGGATCATATTTTATTAAATTAGCGTCATCATAA
TATTGCCTCCATTTTTTAGGGTAATTATCTAGGATTGAAATATCAGATTTAACCATAGAATGAGGATAAA
TGATCGCGAGTAAATAATATTCACAATGTACCATTTTAGTCATATCAGATAAGCATTGATTAATATCATT
ATTGCTTCTACAAGCTTTAATTTTATTAATTATTCTGTATGTGTCGTCGGCATTTATGTTTTTCATCGAG
GCCTTTCCTGTGTGACCCGCTGGAATAGGATCTTATCACTGCCCGCTTTCCAGTCGGGAAACCTGTCGTG
CCAGCTGCATTAATGAATCGGCCAACGCGCGGGGAGAGGCGGTTTGCGTATTGGGCGCCAGGGTGGTTTT
TCTTTTCACCAGTGAGACTGGCAACAGCTGATTGCCCTTCACCGCCTGGCCCTGAGAGAGTTGCAGCAAG
CGGTCCACGCTGGTTTGCCCCAGCAGGCGAAAATCCTGTTTGATGGTGGTTAACGGCGGGATATAACATG
AGCTATCTTCGGTATCGTCGTATCCCACTACCGAGATATCCGCACCAACGCGCAGCCCGGACTCGGTAAT
GGCGCGCATTGCGCCCAGCGCCATCTGATCGTTGGCAACCAGCATCGCAGTGGGAACGATGCCCTCATTC
AGCATTTGCATGGTTTGTTGAAAACCGGACATGGCACTCCAGTCGCCTTCCCGTTCCGCTATCGGCTGAA
TTTGATTGCGAGTGAGATATTTATGCCAGCCAGCCAGACGCAGACGCGCCGAGACAGAACTTAATGGGCC
CGCTAACAGCGCGATTTGCTGGTGACCCAATGCGACCAGATGCTCCACGCCCAGTCGCGTACCGTCCTCA
TGGGAGAAAATAATACTGTTGATGGGTGTCTGGTCAGAGACATCAAGAAATAACGCCGGAACATTAGTGC
AGGCAGCTTCCACAGCAATGGCATCCTGGTCATCCAGCGGATAGTTAATGATCAGCCCACTGACGCGTTG
CGCGAGAAGATTGTGCACCGCCGCTTTACAGGCTTCGACGCCGCTTCGTTCTACCATCGACACCACCACG
CTGGCACCCAGTTGATCGGCGCGAGATTTAATCGCCGCGACAATTTGCGACGGCGCGTGCAGGGCCAGAC
TGGAGGTGGCAACGCCAATCAGCAACGACTGTTTGCCCGCCAGTTGTTGTGCCACGCGGTTGGGAATGTA
ATTCAGCTCCGCCATCGCCGCTTCCACTTTTTCCCGCGTTTTCGCAGAAACGTGGCTGGCCTGGTTCACC
ACGCGGGAAACGGTCTGATAAGAGACACCGGCATACTCTGCGACATCGTATAACGTTACTGGTTTCATAT
TCACCACCCTGAATTGACTCTCTTCCGGGCGCTATCATGCCATACCGCGAAAGGTTTTGCGCCATTCGAT
GGCGCGCCGCTTCGTCAGGCCACATAGCTTTCTTGTTCTGATCGGAACGATCGTTGGCTGTGTTGACAAT
TAATCATCGGCTCGTATAATGTGTGGAATTGTGAGCGCTCACAATTCTATGGACTATGTTTAAAGAGGAC
ACATACTAGATGGATGCAAGCATTGAAAAACGTCCGCGTACCCGTCTGAGTCCGCAGAAACGTAAACTGC
AGCTGATGGAAATTGCCCTGGAAGTTTTTGCAAAACGTGGTATTGGTCGTGGTGGTCATGCAGATATTGC
AGAAATTGCACAGGTTAGCGTTGCAACCGTGTTTAACTATTTTCCGACCCGTGAAGATCTGGTTGATGAT
GTTCTGAATTTTGTGGTTCGCCAGTATAGCAATTTTCTGACCGATCACATCGATCTGGATCTGGATGTTA
AAACCAATCTGCAGACCGTTTGCAAAGAAATGGTTAAACTGGCAATGACCGATTGTCATTGGCTGAAAGT
TTGGTTTGAATGGTCAGCAAGCACCCGTGATGAAGTTTGGCCTCTGTTTGTTAGCACCAATCGTACCAAT
CAGCTGCTGATTCGCAACATGTTTATGAAAGCAATGGAACGTGGTGAACTGTGCGAAAAACATGATGTTG
ATAATATGGCCAGCCTGTTTCACGGTATCTTTTATAGCATCTTTCTGCAGGTTAATCGCCTGGGTGAACA
AGAAGCAGTTTATAAACTGGCAGATAGCTATCTGAACATGCTGTGCATCTATAAAAACTAACTAGGGCCC
ATACCCCCAGGCATCAAATAAAACGAAAGGCTCAGTCGAAAGACTGGGCCTTTCGTTTTATCTGTTGTTT
GTCGGTGAACGCTCTCTACTAGAGTCACACTGGCTCACCTTCGGGTGGGCCTTTCTGCGTTTATACGAGC
CGTCAATTGTCTGATTCGTTACCAATTGACAGCTAGCTCTTATTGATTTTTAATCAAATAATACTAGAGA
AAGAGGAGAAATACTAGATGGTGAGCAAGGGCGAGGAGCTGTTCACCGGGGTGGTGCCCATCCTGGTCGA
GCTGGACGGCGACGTAAACGGCCACAAGTTCAGCGTGTCCGGCGAGGGCGAGGGCGATGCCACCTACGGC
AAGCTGACCCTGAAGTTCATCTGCACCACCGGCAAGCTGCCCGTGCCCTGGCCCACCCTCGTGACCACCT
TCGGCTACGGCCTGCAATGCTTCGCCCGCTACCCCGACCACATGAAGCTGCACGACTTCTTCAAGTCCGC
CATGCCCGAAGGCTACGTCCAGGAGCGCACCATCTTCTTCAAGGACGACGGCAACTACAAGACCCGCGCC
GAGGTGAAGTTCGAGGGCGACACCCTGGTGAACCGCATCGAGCTGAAGGGCATCGACTTCAAGGAGGACG
GCAACATCCTGGGGCACAAGCTGGAGTACAACTACAACAGCCACAACGTCTATATCATGGCCGACAAGCA
GAAGAACGGCATCAAGGTGAACTTCAAGATCCGCCACAACATCGAGGACGGCAGCGTGCAGCTCGCCGAC
CACTACCAGCAGAACACCCCCATCGGCGACGGCCCCGTGCTGCTGCCCGACAACCACTACCTGAGCTACC
AGTCCGCCCTGAGCAAAGACCCCAACGAGAAGCGCGATCACATGGTCCTGCTGGAGTTCGTGACCGCCGC
CGGGATCACTCTCGGCATGGACGAGCTGTACAAGTAA
