>Addgene plasmid #49360 | pRF-HapR | depositor partial sequence | sequence record 73312 | HapR coding sequence
ATGGATGCAAGCATTGAAAAACGTCCGCGTACCCGTCTGAGTCCGCAGAAACGTAAACTGCAGCTGATGG
AAATTGCCCTGGAAGTTTTTGCAAAACGTGGTATTGGTCGTGGTGGTCATGCAGATATTGCAGAAATTGC
ACAGGTTAGCGTTGCAACCGTGTTTAACTATTTTCCGACCCGTGAAGATCTGGTTGATGATGTTCTGAAT
TTTGTGGTTCGCCAGTATAGCAATTTTCTGACCGATCACATCGATCTGGATCTGGATGTTAAAACCAATC
TGCAGACCGTTTGCAAAGAAATGGTTAAACTGGCAATGACCGATTGTCATTGGCTGAAAGTTTGGTTTGA
ATGGTCAGCAAGCACCCGTGATGAAGTTTGGCCTCTGTTTGTTAGCACCAATCGTACCAATCAGCTGCTG
ATTCGCAACATGTTTATGAAAGCAATGGAACGTGGTGAACTGTGCGAAAAACATGATGTTGATAATATGG
CCAGCCTGTTTCACGGTATCTTTTATAGCATCTTTCTGCAGGTTAATCGCCTGGGTGAACAAGAAGCAGT
TTATAAACTGGCAGATAGCTATCTGAACATGCTGTGCATCTATAAAAACTAA
