>Addgene plasmid #49360 | pRF-HapR | depositor partial sequence | sequence record 73313 | YFP promoter (HapR operator sequence listed in capital letters)
TTCGTTACCAATTGACAGCTAGCTCTTATTGATTTTTAATCAAATAA
