>Addgene plasmid #49360 | pRF-HapR | addgene partial sequence | sequence record 74720 | pTrcHis_rev
AATCTTCTCTCATCCGCCAAAACAGCCAAGCTTATTACTTGTACAGCTCGTCCATGCCGAGAGTGATCCC
GGCGGCGGTCACGAACTCCAGCAGGACCATGTGATCGCGCTTCTCGTTGGGGTCTTTGCTCAGGGCGGAC
TGGTAGCTCAGGTAGTGGTTGTCGGGCAGCAGCACGGGGCCGTCGCCGATGGGGGTGTTCTGCTGGTAGT
GGTCGGCGAGCTGCACGCTGCCGTCCTCGATGTTGTGGCGGATCTTGAAGTTCACCTTGATGCCGTTCTT
CTGCTTGTCGGCCATGATATAGACGTTGTGGCTGTTGTAGTTGTACTCCAGCTTGTGCCCCAGGATGTTG
CCGTCCTCCTTGAAGTCGATGCCCTTCAGCTCGATGCGGTTCACCAGGGTGTCGCCCTCGAACTTCACCT
CGGCGCGGGTCTTGTAGTTGCCGTCGTCCTTGAAGAAGATGGTGCGCTCCTGGACGTAGCCTTCGGGCAT
GGCGGACTTGAAGAAGTCGTGCAGCTTCATGTGGTCGGGGTAGCGGGCGAAGCATTGCAGGCCGTAGCCG
AAGGTGGTCACGAGGGTGGGCCAGGGCACGGGCAGCTTGCCGGTGGTGCAGATGAACTTCAGGGTCAGCT
TGCCGTAGGTGGCATCGCCCTCGCCCTCGCCGGACACGCTGAACTTGTGGCCGTTTACGTCGCCGTCCAG
CTCGACCAGGATGGGCACCACCCCGGTGAACAGCTCCTCGCCCTTGCTCACCATCTAGTATTTCTCCTCT
TTCTCTAGTATTATTTGATTAAAAATCAATAAGAGCTAGCTGTCAATTGGTAACGAATCAGACAATTGAC
GGCTCGTATAAACGCAGAAAGGCCCACCCGAAGGTGAGCCAGTGTGACTCTAGTAGAGAGCGTTCACCGA
CAAACAACAGATAAA
