>Addgene plasmid #49360 | pRF-HapR | addgene partial sequence | sequence record 75528 | lacI-F
AGGGCAATCAGCTGTTGCCAGTCTCACTGGTGAAAAGAAAAACCACCCTGGCGCCCAATACGCAAACCGC
CTCTCCCCGCGCGTTGGCCGATTCATTAATGCAGCTGGCACGACAGGTTTCCCGACTGGAAAGCGGGCAG
TGATAAGATCCTATTCCAGCGGGTCACACAGGAAAGGCCTCGATGAAAAACATAAATGCCGACGACACAT
ACAGAATAATTAATAAAATTAAAGCTTGTAGAAGCAATAATGATATTAATCAATGCTTATCTGATATGAC
TAAAATGGTACATTGTGAATATTATTTACTCGCGATCATTTATCCTCATTCTATGGTTAAATCTGATATT
TCAATCCTAGATAATTACCCTAAAAAATGGAGGCAATATTATGATGACGCTAATTTAATAAAATATGATC
CTATAGTAGATTATTCTAACTCCAATCATTCACCAATTAATTGGAATATATTTGAAAACAATGCTGTAAA
TAAAAAATCTCCAAATGTAATTAAAGAAGCGAAAACATCAGGTCTTATCACTGGGTTTAGTTTCCCTATT
CATACGGCTAACAATGGCTTCGGAATGCTTAGTTTTGCACATTCAGAAAAAGACAACTATATAGATAGTT
TATTTTTACATGCGTGTATGAACATACCATTAATTGTTCCTTCTCTAGTTGATAATTATCGAAAAATAAA
TATAGCAAATAATAAATCAAACAACGATTTAACCAAAAGAGAAAAAGAATGTTTAGCGTGGGCATGCGAA
GGAAAAAGCTCTTGGGATATTTCAAAAATATTAGGTTGCAGTGAGCGTACTGTCACTTTCCATTTAACCA
ATGCGCAAATGAAACTCAATACAACAAACCGCTGCCAAAGTATTTCTAAAGCAATTTTAACAGGAGCAAT
TGATTGCCCATACTTTAAAAATTAATAATTGGTAACGAATCAGACAATTGACGGCTCGAGGGAGTAGCAT
AGGGTTTGCAGAATCCCTG
