>Addgene plasmid #49360 | pRF-HapR | addgene partial sequence | sequence record 75529 | EGFP_N
CCGGTGAACAGCTCCTCGCCCTTGCTCACCATCTAGTATTTCTCCTCTTTCTCTAGTATTATTTGATTAA
AAATCAATAAGAGCTAGCTGTCAATTGGTAACGAATCAGACAATTGACGGCTCGTATAAACGCAGAAAGG
CCCACCCGAAGGTGAGCCAGTGTGACTCTAGTAGAGAGCGTTCACCGACAAACAACAGATAAAACGAAAG
GCCCAGTCTTTCGACTGAGCCTTTCGTTTTATTTGATGCCTGGGGGTATGGGCCCTAGTTAGTTTTTATA
GATGCACAGCATGTTCAGATAGCTATCTGCCAGTTTATAAACTGCTTCTTGTTCACCCAGGCGATTAACC
TGCAGAAAGATGCTATAAAAGATACCGTGAAACAGGCTGGCCATATTATCAACATCATGTTTTTCGCACA
GTTCACCACGTTCCATTGCTTTCATAAACATGTTGCGAATCAGCAGCTGATTGGTACGATTGGTGCTAAC
AAACAGAGGCCAAACTTCATCACGGGTGCTTGCTGACCATTCAAACCAAACTTTCAGCCAATGACAATCG
GTCATTGCCAGTTTAACCATTTCTTTGCAAACGGTCTGCAGATTGGTTTTAACATCCAGATCCAGATCGA
TGTGATCGGTCAGAAAATTGCTATACTGGCGAACCACAAAATTCAGAACATCATCAACCAGATCTTCACG
GGTCGGAAAATAGTTAAACACGGTTGCAACGCTAACCTGTGCAATTTCTGCAATATCTGCATGACCACCA
CGACCAATACCACGTTTTGCAAAAACTTCCAGGGCAATTTCCATCAGCTGCAGTTTACGTTTCTGCGGAC
TCAGACGGGTACGCGGACGTTTTTCAATGCTTGCATCCATCTAGTATGTGTCCTCTTTAAACATAGTCCA
TAGAATTGTGAGCGCTCACAATTCCACACATTATACGAGCCGATGATTAATTGTCAACACAGCCAACGAT
CGTTCCGATCAGAACAAGAAAGCTATG
